>Addgene plasmid #179677 | CMVTO-p450-hcvs-SpyCatcher | addgene full sequence | sequence record 355700 | Addgene NGS Result
TGCGGTGGGCTCTATGGAGATCTATCGATGTTCTGGGGATGCGGTGGGCTCTATGGCTTCTGAGGCGGAA
AGAACCAGCTGGGGCTCTAGGGGGTATCCCC
[124 nt withheld, positions 102-225]
C
[91 nt withheld, positions 227-317]
AGGGTGATGGTTCACGTACCTAGAAGTTCCTATTCCGAAGTTCCTATTCTCTAGAAAGTATAGGAACTTC
CTTGGCCAAAAAGCCTGAACTCACCGCGACGTCTGTCGAGAAGTTTCTGATCGAAAAGTTCGACAGCGTC
TCCGACCTGATGCAGCTCTCGGAGGGCGAAGAATCTCGTGCTTTCAGCTTCGATGTAGGAGGGCGTGGAT
ATGTCCTGCGGGTAAATAGCTGCGCCGATGGTTTCTACAAAGATCGTTATGTTTATCGGCACTTTGCATC
GGCCGCGCTCCCGATTCCGGAAGTGCTTGACATTGGGGAATTCAGCGAGAGCCTGACCTATTGCATCTCC
CGCCGTGCACAGGGTGTCACGTTGCAAGACCTGCCTGAAACCGAACTGCCCGCTGTTCTGCAGCCGGTCG
CGGAGGCCATGGATGCGATCGCTGCGGCCGATCTTAGCCAGACGAGCGGGTTCGGCCCATTCGGACCGCA
AGGAATCGGTCAATACACTACATGGCGTGATTTCATATGCGCGATTGCTGATCCCCATGTGTATCACTGG
CAAACTGTGATGGACGACACCGTCAGTGCGTCCGTCGCGCAGGCTCTCGATGAGCTGATGCTTTGGGCCG
AGGACTGCCCCGAAGTCCGGCACCTCGTGCACGCGGATTTCGGCTCCAACAATGTCCTGACGGACAATGG
CCGCATAACAGCGGTCATTGACTGGAGCGAGGCGATGTTCGGGGATTCCCAATACGAGGTCGCCAACATC
TTCTTCTGGAGGCCGTGGTTGGCTTGTATGGAGCAGCAGACGCGCTACTTCGAGCGGAGGCATCCGGAGC
TTGCAGGATCGCCGCGGCTCCGGGCGTATATGCTCCGCATTGGTCTTGACCAACTCTATCAGAGCTTGGT
TGACGGCAATTTCGATGATGCAGCTTGGGCGCAGGGTCGATGCGACGCAATCGTCCGATCCGGAGCCGGG
ACTGTCGGGCGTACACAAATCGCCCGCAGAAGCGCGGCCGTCTGGACCGATGGCTGTGTAGAAGTACTCG
CCGATAGTGGAAACCGACGCCCCAGCACTCGTCCGAGGGCAAAGGAATAGCACGTACTACGAGATTTCGA
TTCCACCGCCGCCTTCTATGAAAGGTTGGGCTTCGGAATCGTTTTCCGGGACGCCGGCTGGATGATCCTC
CAGCGCGGGGATCTCATGCTGGAGTTCTTCGCCCACCCCAACTTGTTTATTGCAGCTTATAATGGTTACA
AATAAAGCAATAGCATCACAAATTTCACAAATAAAGCATTTTTTTCACTGCATTCTAGTTGTGGTTTGTC
CAAACTCATCAATGTATCTTATCATGTCTGTATACCGTCGACCTCTAGCTAGAGCTTGGCGTAATCATGG
TCATAGCTGTTTCCTGTGTGAAATTGTTATCCGCTCACAATTCCACACAACATACGAGCCGGAAGCATAA
AGTGTAAAGCCTGGGGTGCCTAATGAGTGAGCTAACTCACATTAATTGCGTTGCGCTCACTGCCCGCTTT
CCAGTCGGGAAACCTGTCGTGCCAGCTGCATTAATGAATCGGCCAACGCGCGGGGAGAGGCGGTTTGCGT
ATTGGGCGCTCTTCCGCTTCCTCGCTCACTGACTCGCTGCGCTCGGTCGTTCGGCTGCGGCGAGCGGTAT
CAGCTCACTCAAAGGCGGTAATACGGTTATCCACAGAATCAGGGGATAACGCAGGAAAGAACATGTGAGC
AAAAGGCCAGCAAAAGGCCAGGAACCGTAAAAAGGCCGCGTTGCTGGCGTTTTTCCATAGGCTCCGCCCC
CCTGACGAGCATCACAAAAATCGACGCTCAAGTCAGAGGTGGCGAAACCCGACAGGACTATAAAGATACC
AGGCGTTTCCCCCTGGAAGCTCCCTCGTGCGCTCTCCTGTTCCGACCCTGCCGCTTACCGGATACCTGTC
CGCCTTTCTCCCTTCGGGAAGCGTGGCGCTTTCTCATAGCTCACGCTGTAGGTATCTCAGTTCGGTGTAG
GTCGTTCGCTCCAAGCTGGGCTGTGTGCACGAACCCCCCGTTCAGCCCGACCGCTGCGCCTTATCCGGTA
ACTATCGTCTTGAGTCCAACCCGGTAAGACACGACTTATCGCCACTGGCAGCAGCCACTGGTAACAGGAT
TAGCAGAGCGAGGTATGTAGGCGGTGCTACAGAGTTCTTGAAGTGGTGGCCTAACTACGGCTACACTAGA
AGAACAGTATTTGGTATCTGCGCTCTGCTGAAGCCAGTTACCTTCGGAAAAAGAGTTGGTAGCTCTTGAT
CCGGCAAACAAACCACCGCTGGTAGCGGTGGTTTTTTTGTTTGCAAGCAGCAGATTACGCGCAGAAAAAA
AGGATCTCAAGAAGATCCTTTGATCTTTTCTACGGGGTCTGACGCTCAGTGGAACGAAAACTCACGTTAA
GGGATTTTGGTCATGAGATTATCAAAAAGGATCTTCACCTAGATCCTTTTAAATTAAAAATGAAGTTTTA
AATCAATCTAAAGTATATATGAGTAAACTTGGTCTGACAGTTACCAATGCTTAATCAGTGAGGCACCTAT
CTCAGCGATCTGTCTATTTCGTTCATCCATAGTTGCCTGACTCCCCGTCGTGTAGATAACTACGATACGG
GAGGGCTTACCATCTGGCCCCAGTGCTGCAATGATACCGCGAGACCCACGCTCACCGGCTCCAGATTTAT
CAGCAATAAACCAGCCAGCCGGAAGGGCCGAGCGCAGAAGTGGTCCTGCAACTTTATCCGCCTCCATCCA
GTCTATTAATTGTTGCCGGGAAGCTAGAGTAAGTAGTTCGCCAGTTAATAGTTTGCGCAACGTTGTTGCC
ATTGCTACAGGCATCGTGGTGTCACGCTCGTCGTTTGGTATGGCTTCATTCAGCTCCGGTTCCCAACGAT
CAAGGCGAGTTACATGATCCCCCATGTTGTGCAAAAAAGCGGTTAGCTCCTTCGGTCCTCCGATCGTTGT
CAGAAGTAAGTTGGCCGCAGTGTTATCACTCATGGTTATGGCAGCACTGCATAATTCTCTTACTGTCATG
CCATCCGTAAGATGCTTTTCTGTGACTGGTGAGTACTCAACCAAGTCATTCTGAGAATAGTGTATGCGGC
GACCGAGTTGCTCTTGCCCGGCGTCAATACGGGATAATACCGCGCCACATAGCAGAACTTTAAAAGTGCT
CATCATTGGAAAACGTTCTTCGGGGCGAAAACTCTCAAGGATCTTACCGCTGTTGAGATCCAGTTCGATG
TAACCCACTCGTGCACCCAACTGATCTTCAGCATCTTTTACTTTCACCAGCGTTTCTGGGTGAGCAAAAA
CAGGAAGGCAAAATGCCGCAAAAAAGGGAATAAGGGCGACACGGAAATGTTGAATACTCATACTCTTCCT
TTTTCAATATTATTGAAGCATTTATCAGGGTTATTGTCTCATGAGCGGATACATATTTGAATGTATTTAG
AAAAATAAACAAATAGGGGTTCCGCGCACATTTCCCCGAAAAGTGCCACCTGACGTCGACGGATCGGGAG
ATCTCCCGATCCCCTATGGTGCACTCTCAGTACAATCTGCTCTGATGCCGCATAGTTAAGCCAGTATCTG
CTCCCTGCTTGTGTGTTGGAGGTCGCTGAGTAGTGCGCGAGCAAAATTTAAGCTACAACAAGGCAAGGCT
TGACCGACAATTGCATGAAGAATCTGCTTAGGGTTAGGCGTTTTGCGCTGCTTCGTACGGGCCAGATATA
CGCGTTGACATTGATTATTGACTAGTTATTAATAGTAATCAATTACGGGGTCATTAGTTCATAGCCCATA
TATGGAGTTCCGCGTTACATAACTTACGGTAAATGGCCCGCCTGGCTGACCGCCCAACGACCCCCGCCCA
TTGACGTCAATAATGACGTATGTTCCCATAGTAACGCCAATAGGGACTTTCCATTGACGTCAATGGGTGG
AGTATTTACGGTAAACTGCCCACTTGGCAGTACATCAAGTGTATCATATGCCAAGTACGCCCCCTATTGA
CGTCAATGACGGTAAATGGCCCGCCTGGCATTATGCCCAGTACATGACCTTATGGGACTTTCCTACTTGG
CAGTACATCTACGTATTAGTCATCGCTATTACCATGGTGATGCGGTTTTGGCAGTACATCAATGGGCGTG
GATAGCGGTTTGACTCACGGGGATTTCCAAGTCTCCACCCCATTGACGTCAATGGGAGTTTGTTTTGGCA
CCAAAATCAACGGGACTTTCCAAAATGTCGTAACAACTCCGCCCCATTGACGCAAATGGGCGGTAGGCGT
GTACGGTGGGAGGTCTATATAAGCAGAGCTCTCCCTATCAGTGATAGAGATCTCCCTATCAGTGATAGAG
ATCGTCGACGAGCTCGTTTAGTGAACCGTCAGATCGCCTGGAGACGCCATCCACGCTGTTTTGACCTCCA
TAGAAGACACCGGGACCGATCCAGCCTCCGGACTCTAGCGTTTAAACTTAAGCTTCGCCACCATGGACCC
CGTTGTCGTACTGGGACTCTGCTTGTCCTGCCTGCTCCTCCTTAGTTTGTGGAAACAATCTTATGGGGGT
GGAAAACTTGGCTCCGGGGGAGGATCCTCTACCGTGAGCGAGGAAGCTAGTGAGGATGTCGTCTGCTGCT
CAATGTCCTACACATGGACAGGAGCCCTGGGAAGCGTGACTACATTGTCTGGGCTCAGCGGTGAACAGGG
ACCTTCAGGCGACATGACAACGGAGGAGGATAGCGCAACCCACATCAAATTTAGTAAGCGGGATGAGGAC
GGCAGAGAGCTGGCCGGAGCTACAATGGAACTTAGGGACTCTTCCGGGAAAACCATTTCCACTTGGATAT
CGGACGGCCACGTTAAGGACTTCTATCTGTACCCAGGCAAGTATACCTTTGTGGAGACGGCCGCTCCGGA
TGGCTACGAGGTGGCGACCCCCATCGAATTCACTGTCAACGAAGACGGACAAGTAACAGTCGATGGTGAA
GCAACCGAGGGGGATGCCCATACTTAGCTCGAGGAGGGCCCGAACAAAAACTCATCTCAGAAGAGGATCT
GAATAGCGCCGTCGACCATCATCATAATCATCATTGAGTTTAAACCCGCTGATCAGCCTCGACTGTGCCT
TCTAGTTGCCAGCCATCTGTTGTTTGCCCCTCCCCCGTGCCTTCCTTGACCCTGGAAGGTGCCACTCCCA
CTGTCCTTTCCTAATAAAATGAGGAAATTGCATCGCATTGTCTGAGTAGGTGTCATTCTATTCTGGGGGG
TGGGGTGGGGCAGGACAGCAAGGGGGAGGATTGGGAAGACAATAGCAGGCATGCTGGGGA
Features (pLannotate 1.2.2; 22 found; start..end, strand, type, name):
     33..56      +  polyA_signal   bGH poly(A) signal (fragment): bovine growth hormone polyadenylation signal
     60..81      +  promoter       SV40 promoter (fragment): SV40 enhancer and early promoter
    102..335     +  rep_origin     f1 ori (fragment) (sequence partly withheld): f1 bacteriophage origin of replication; arrow indicates direction of (+) strand synthesis
    340..387     +  protein_bind   FRT: FLP-mediated recombination occurs in the 8-bp core sequence TCTAGAAA (Turan and Bode, 2011). FLP recombinase from the Saccharomyces cerevisiae 2μ plasmid
    395..1417    +  CDS            HygR: aminoglycoside phosphotransferase from E. coli; aph(4)-Ia; confers resistance to hygromycin
   1427..1552    +  CDS            ble (fragment): BLE_KLEPN - Experimental evidence at protein level: Swiss-Prot protein existence level 1. Binding protein with a strong affinity to the bleomycin family of antibiotics. Binds to CL990; an antimitotic-antibiotic compound. From Klebsiella pneumoniae.
   1547..1668    +  polyA_signal   SV40 poly(A) signal: SV40 polyadenylation signal
   1741..1757    -  protein_bind   lac operator: The lac repressor binds to the lac operator to inhibit transcription in E. coli. This inhibition can be relieved by adding lactose or isopropyl-β-D-thiogalactopyranoside (IPTG). lac repressor encoded by lacI
   1765..1795    -  promoter       lac promoter: promoter for the E. coli lac operon
   1810..1831    -  protein_bind   CAP binding site: CAP binding activates transcription in the presence of cAMP. E. coli catabolite activator protein
   1844..1936    -  CDS            lacI (fragment): lac repressor; lacI; The lac repressor binds to the lac operator to inhibit transcription in E. coli. This inhibition can be relieved by adding lactose or isopropyl-β-D-thiogalactopyranoside (IPTG).
   2119..2707    -  rep_origin     ori: high-copy-number ColE1/pMB1/pBR322/pUC origin of replication
   2878..3738    -  CDS            AmpR: β-lactamase; bla; confers resistance to ampicillin, carbenicillin, and related antibiotics
   3739..3843    -  promoter       AmpR promoter: bla
   3902..3954    -  misc_feature   bom (fragment): basis of mobility region from pBR322
   4104..4483    +  enhancer       CMV enhancer: human cytomegalovirus immediate early enhancer
   4484..4687    +  promoter       CMV promoter: human cytomegalovirus (CMV) immediate early promoter
   4689..4708    +  promoter       PLtetO-1 promoter (fragment): modified phage lambda PL promoter with tet operator sites (Lutz and Bujard, 1997)
   4710..4729    +  promoter       PLtetO-1 promoter (fragment): modified phage lambda PL promoter with tet operator sites (Lutz and Bujard, 1997)
   4737..4770    +  promoter       TRE3GV promoter (fragment): 3rd-generation Tet-responsive promoter that can be activated by binding of Tet-On® 3G, optimized for retroviral and lentiviral vectors
   4860..4955    +  CDS            CYP2C1 (fragment): CP2C1_RABIT - Experimental evidence at protein level: Swiss-Prot protein existence level 1. Cytochromes P450 are a group of heme-thiolate monooxygenases. In liver microsomes, this enzyme is involved in an NADPH-dependent electron transport pathway. It oxidizes a variety of structurally unrelated compounds, including steroids, fatty acids, and xenobiotics. From Oryctolagus cuniculus (Rabbit).
   5490..17      +  polyA_signal   bGH poly(A) signal (across the origin): bovine growth hormone polyadenylation signal
