[The description below was written by a language model from this plasmid's Addgene catalogue record and pLannotate feature annotations shown in this document.]
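Description:
CMVTO-p450-hcvs-SpyCatcher is a 5.7 kb mammalian expression plasmid built on the CMVTO-FlpIn backbone. It is propagated in E. coli through a high-copy ColE1/pUC-type origin and selected with ampicillin via the β-lactamase gene. A fragment of the f1 origin and remnants of lac regulatory sequence are also annotated in the backbone. For mammalian cells, the backbone carries an FRT site placed directly upstream of a hygromycin resistance coding sequence followed by an SV40 polyadenylation signal. No full promoter is annotated in front of HygR. This matches the usual Flp-In design, in which FLP-mediated recombination into a genomic FRT landing pad supplies the promoter and makes correct integrants hygromycin resistant.

The expression cassette uses the CMV enhancer and immediate-early promoter, followed by two short tet operator matches (annotated as PLtetO-1 fragments). This is the "CMV-TO" arrangement: expression is constitutive in ordinary cells but can be repressed by Tet repressor and induced with tetracycline or doxycycline in TetR-expressing lines. The synthetic insert begins with a short fragment of rabbit cytochrome P450 CYP2C1. Given the stated purpose, this fragment presumably acts as the anchor that holds the protein at the endoplasmic reticulum. According to the catalogue entry it is joined to SpyCatcher through a hepatitis C virus protease cleavage site, although neither the cleavage site nor SpyCatcher is individually annotated in the feature table. A bGH polyadenylation signal terminates the transcript.

The design makes SpyCatcher ER-associated until HCV protease cuts the linker and frees it from the anchor. The associated work concerns protease-controlled secretion and display of intercellular signals. SpyCatcher forms a covalent bond with SpyTag-bearing partners.
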