Addgene plasmid #179677: CMVTO-p450-hcvs-SpyCatcher
Purpose: HCVP-cleavable ER-associated SpyCatcher
Depositing lab: Xiaojing Gao. Depositing organization: Stanford University. Publication: Protease-controlled secretion and display of intercellular signals. Vlahos AE, Kang J, Aldrete CA, Zhu R, Chong LS, Elowitz MB, Gao XJ. Nat Commun. 2022 Feb 17;13(1):912. doi: 10.1038/s41467-022-28623-y. PubMed 35177637.
Backbone
  Vector backbone: CMVTO-FlpIn
  Vector type: Mammalian Expression
Growth in bacteria
  Bacterial resistance: Ampicillin, 100 μg/mL
  Growth temperature: 37°C
  Growth strain: DH5alpha
  Copy number: High Copy
Gene/Insert
  Gene/Insert name: HCVP SpyCatcher
  Species: Synthetic
Terms and licenses: Academic/Nonprofit Terms; Industry Terms: Not Available to Industry
How to cite: CMVTO-p450-hcvs-SpyCatcher was a gift from Xiaojing Gao (Addgene plasmid # 179677 ; http://n2t.net/addgene:179677 ; RRID:Addgene_179677)
